Addgene plasmid #123035: pWS491
Purpose: Core promoter
Depositing lab: Tom Ellis. Depositing organization: Imperial College London. Publication: Engineering a Model Cell for Rational Tuning of GPCR Signaling. Shaw WM, Yamauchi H, Mead J, Gowers GF, Bell DJ, Oling D, Larsson N, Wigglesworth M, Ladds G, Ellis T. Cell. 2019 Apr 18;177(3):782-796.e27. doi: 10.1016/j.cell.2019.02.023. Epub 2019 Apr 4. PubMed 30955892.
Backbone
  Vector backbone: pYTK001
  Vector type: Yeast Expression
Growth in bacteria
  Bacterial resistance: Chloramphenicol, 25 μg/mL
  Growth temperature: 37°C
  Growth strain: NEB Turbo Competent E. coli
  Copy number: High Copy
Gene/Insert
  Gene/Insert name: pTEF2m [2b]
  Species: S. cerevisiae (budding yeast)
  Cloning method: Gateway Cloning
Terms and licenses: Academic/Nonprofit Terms; Industry Terms: Not Available to Industry
Depositor comments: Please visit https://www.biorxiv.org/content/10.1101/390559v1 for bioRxiv preprint.
How to cite: pWS491 was a gift from Tom Ellis (Addgene plasmid # 123035 ; http://n2t.net/addgene:123035 ; RRID:Addgene_123035)
