[The description below was written by a language model from this plasmid's Addgene catalogue record and pLannotate feature annotations shown in this document.]
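Description:
pWS491 is a small (about 1.8 kb) part-storage plasmid built on pYTK001, the entry vector of the modular yeast toolkit (YTK) cloning system. It carries a single part, "pTEF2m [2b]", which the record describes as a core promoter from Saccharomyces cerevisiae. Although it is catalogued as a yeast expression vector, the annotated features show only bacterial maintenance elements. These are a high-copy ColE1/pUC-type origin of replication and a chloramphenicol acetyltransferase (cat) gene, driven by its native promoter and followed by a lambda t0 terminator. No yeast origin, centromere, auxotrophic marker or coding sequence is annotated. The plasmid therefore appears to be a vehicle for propagating the part in E. coli under chloramphenicol selection, not a construct that functions on its own in yeast.

The insert was not recognised by the automated annotation and presumably sits in the short unannotated region outside the marker and origin. Its name suggests a minimal or core version of the TEF2 promoter, and the "[2b]" label suggests a subdivision of the toolkit's promoter position. In such a scheme, a core promoter would be combined with a separately supplied upstream regulatory part to make a hybrid promoter. The record does not spell out these details or the exact boundaries of the fragment. The cloning method is listed as Gateway, although pYTK001-based parts are normally handled by Golden Gate assembly, and no recombination sites are annotated. The associated work concerns engineering a yeast model cell for rational tuning of GPCR signalling, where modular promoter parts like this one would be used to build synthetic, pathway-responsive promoters.
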