Features (pLannotate 1.2.2; 4 found; start..end, strand, type, name):
    165..199     -  terminator     lambda t0 terminator: minimal transcription terminator from phage lambda (Scholtissek and Grosse, 1987)
    273..929     -  CDS            cat: CAT_ECOLX - Experimental evidence at protein level: Swiss-Prot protein existence level 1. This enzyme is an effector of chloramphenicol resistance in bacteria. From Escherichia coli. This protein is used as a marker in many commonly used cloning vectors, such as pACYC184.
    930..1027    -  promoter       cat promoter: promoter of the E. coli cat gene encoding chloramphenicol acetyltransferase
   1111..1699    +  rep_origin     ori: high-copy-number ColE1/pMB1/pBR322/pUC origin of replication
>Addgene plasmid #123035 | pWS491 | addgene full sequence | sequence record 240644 | Addgene NGS Result
AGTCGGTCTCATTGATATATAAATTCTCTTGCATTTTCTATTTTTCTCTCTATCTATTCTACTTGTTTAT
TCCCTTCAAGGTTTTTTTTTAAGGAGTACTTGTTTTTAGAATATACGGTCAACGAACTATAATTAACTAA
ACAGATCTATGTGAGACCAGACCAATAAAAAACGCCCGGCGGCAACCGAGCGTTCTGAACAAATCCAGAT
GGAGTTCTGAGGTCATTACTGGATCTATCAACAGGAGTCCAAGCGAGCTCGATATCAAATTACGCCCCGC
CCTGCCACTCATCGCAGTACTGTTGTAATTCATTAAGCATTCTGCCGACATGGAAGCCATCACAAACGGC
ATGATGAACCTGAATCGCCAGCGGCATCAGCACCTTGTCGCCTTGCGTATAATATTTGCCCATGGTGAAA
ACGGGGGCGAAGAAGTTGTCCATATTGGCCACGTTTAAATCAAAACTGGTGAAACTCACCCAGGGATTGG
CTGAAACGAAAAACATATTCTCAATAAACCCTTTAGGGAAATAGGCCAGGTTTTCACCGTAACACGCCAC
ATCTTGCGAATATATGTGTAGAAACTGCCGGAAATCGTCGTGGTATTCACTCCAGAGCGATGAAAACGTT
TCAGTTTGCTCATGGAAAACGGTGTAACAAGGGTGAACACTATCCCATATCACCAGCTCACCGTCTTTCA
TTGCCATACGAAATTCCGGATGAGCATTCATCAGGCGGGCAAGAATGTGAATAAAGGCCGGATAAAACTT
GTGCTTATTTTTCTTTACGGTCTTTAAAAAGGCCGTAATATCCAGCTGAACGGTCTGGTTATAGGTACAT
TGAGCAACTGACTGAAATGCCTCAAAATGTTCTTTACGATGCCATTGGGATATATCAACGGTGGTATATC
CAGTGATTTTTTTCTCCATTTTAGCTTCCTTAGCTCCTGAAAATCTCGATAACTCAAAAAATACGCCCGG
TAGTGATCTTATTTCATTATGGTGAAAGTTGGAACCTCTTACGTGCCCGATCAATCATGACCAAAATCCC
TTAACGTGAGTTTTCGTTCCACTGAGCGTCAGACCCCGTAGAAAAGATCAAAGGATCTTCTTGAGATCCT
TTTTTTCTGCGCGTAATCTGCTGCTTGCAAACAAAAAAACCACCGCTACCAGCGGTGGTTTGTTTGCCGG
ATCAAGAGCTACCAACTCTTTTTCCGAAGGTAACTGGCTTCAGCAGAGCGCAGATACCAAATACTGTTCT
TCTAGTGTAGCCGTAGTTAGGCCACCACTTCAAGAACTCTGTAGCACCGCCTACATACCTCGCTCTGCTA
ATCCTGTTACCAGTGGCTGCTGCCAGTGGCGATAAGTCGTGTCTTACCGGGTTGGACTCAAGACGATAGT
TACCGGATAAGGCGCAGCGGTCGGGCTGAACGGGGGGTTCGTGCACACAGCCCAGCTTGGAGCGAACGAC
CTACACCGAACTGAGATACCTACAGCGTGAGCTATGAGAAAGCGCCACGCTTCCCGAAGGGAGAAAGGCG
GACAGGTATCCGGTAAGCGGCAGGGTCGGAACAGGAGAGCGCACGAGGGAGCTTCCAGGGGGAAACGCCT
GGTATCTTTATAGTCCTGTCGGGTTTCGCCACCTCTGACTTGAGCGTCGATTTTTGTGATGCTCGTCAGG
GGGGCGGAGCCTATGGAAAAACGCCAGCAACGCGGCCTTTTTACGGTTCCTGGCCTTTTGCTGGCCTTTT
GCTCACATGTTCTTTCCTGCGTTATCCCCTGATTCTGTGGATAACCGT
